Addgene plasmid #43144: I-GTCC
Depositing lab: Chad Cowan & Kiran Musunuru. Depositing organization: Harvard University. Publication: A TALEN Genome-Editing System for Generating Human Stem Cell-Based Disease Models. Ding Q, Lee YK, Schaefer EA, Peters DT, Veres A, Kim K, Kuperwasser N, Motola DL, Meissner TB, Hendriks WT, Trevisan M, Gupta RM, Moisan A, Banks E, Friesen M, Schinzel RT, Xia F, Tang A, Xia Y, Figueroa E, Wann A, Ahfeldt T, Daheron L, Zhang F, Rubin LL, Peng LF, Chung RT, Musunuru K, Cowan CA. Cell Stem Cell. 2012 Dec 12. pii: S1934-5909(12)00645-5. doi: 10.1016/j.stem.2012.11.011. PubMed 23246482.
Backbone
  Vector backbone: pCRII-TOPO
  Backbone manufacturer: Invitrogen
  Backbone size w/o insert (bp): 3973
  Vector type: Bacterial Cloning
Growth in bacteria
  Bacterial resistance: Ampicillin and Kanamycin, 100 & 50 μg/mL
  Growth temperature: 37°C
  Growth strain: Top10
  Copy number: High Copy
Gene/Insert
  Gene/Insert name: I-GTCC
  Species: Synthetic
  Insert size (bp): 424
  Cloning method: TOPO Cloning
  Sequencing primers: 5′ T7; 3′ M13-rev
Terms and licenses: Academic/Nonprofit Terms; Industry Terms: Not Available to Industry
How to cite: I-GTCC was a gift from Chad Cowan & Kiran Musunuru (Addgene plasmid # 43144 ; http://n2t.net/addgene:43144 ; RRID:Addgene_43144)
