[The description below was written by a language model from this plasmid's Addgene catalogue record.]
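Description:
I-GTCC is a bacterial cloning plasmid built on the commercial pCRII-TOPO backbone (about 4 kb without insert), into which a 424 bp synthetic fragment was introduced by TOPO cloning. It is a high-copy plasmid propagated in E. coli, and it carries both ampicillin and kanamycin resistance, as is standard for this backbone. No feature table accompanies the record, so other backbone elements are not itemised. The listed sequencing primers (T7 on the 5′ side and M13 reverse on the 3′ side) show that the insert sits in the usual TOPO cloning site, flanked by these priming sites. Nothing in the record points to a eukaryotic promoter or expression cassette, so the plasmid appears to serve as a storage and source vector for its insert, not as an expression construct.

The record describes the insert only by its name and as synthetic. The plasmid was deposited with a publication describing a TALEN genome-editing system for generating human stem cell-based disease models. In that context, the name and size fit a pre-assembled block of TALE repeat units, since four repeats of roughly 100 bp each would recognise the four-base sequence GTCC. The "I" prefix may then denote the block's position within the final repeat array. This reading is an inference from the name, the size and the associated paper and is not stated in the record. On that reading, the plasmid would be one member of a library of multimer modules that are excised or amplified and ligated in order to build custom TALEN DNA-binding domains. The record does not give the assembly scheme or the flanking restriction sites.
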