>Addgene plasmid #43144 | I-GTCC | depositor partial sequence | sequence record 58409 | I-GTCC sequence 424 bps
CGTCTCCTGACCCCAGAGCAGGTCGTGGCAATCGCGAGCAATAACGGCGGAAAACAGGCTTTGGAAACGG
TGCAGAGGCTCCTTCCAGTGCTGTGCCAAGCGCACGGACTCACCCCAGAGCAGGTCGTGGCCATTGCCTC
GAATGGAGGGGGCAAACAGGCGTTGGAAACCGTACAACGATTGCTGCCGGTGCTGTGCCAAGCGCACGGC
CTCACCCCAGAGCAGGTCGTGGCGATCGCAAGCCACGACGGAGGAAAGCAAGCCTTGGAAACAGTACAGA
GGCTGTTGCCTGTGCTGTGCCAAGCGCACGGATTAACCCCAGAGCAGGTCGTGGCGATCGCAAGCCACGA
CGGAGGAAAGCAAGCCTTGGAAACAGTACAGAGGCTGTTGCCTGTGCTGTGCCAAGCGCACGGCTTAAGA
GACG
