>Addgene plasmid #43144 | I-GTCC | addgene partial sequence | sequence record 60276 | M13-F20 5'-TGTAAAACGACGGCCAGT-3'
CTATAGGGCGAATTGGGCCCTCTAGATGCATGCTCGAGCGGCCGCCAGTGTGATGGATATCTGCAGAATT
CGCCCTTATATAGATGCCGTCCTAGCGCGTCTCCTGACCCCAGAGCAGGTCGTGGCAATCGCGAGCAATA
ACGGCGGAAAACAGGCTTTGGAAACGGTGCAGAGGCTCCTTCCAGTGCTGTGCCAAGCGCACGGACTCAC
CCCAGAGCAGGTCGTGGCCATTGCCTCGAATGGAGGGGGCAAACAGGCGTTGGAAACCGTACAACGATTG
CTGCCGGTGCTGTGCCAAGCGCACGGCCTCACCCCAGAGCAGGTCGTGGCGATCGCAAGCCACGACGGAG
GAAAGCAAGCCTTGGAAACAGTACAGAGGCTGTTGCCTGTGCTGTGCCAAGCGCACGGATTAACCCCAGA
GCAGGTCGTGGCGATCGCAAGCCACGACGGAGGAAAGCAAGCCTTGGAAACAGTACAGAGGCTGTTGCCT
GTGCTGTGCCAAGCGCACGGCTTAAGAGACGTGGGCACAGGAAAGATACTTAAGGGCGAATTCCAGCACA
CTGGCGGCCGTTACTAGTGGATCCGAGCTCGGTACCAAGCTTGATGCATAGCTTGAGTATTCTATAGTGT
CACCTAAATAGCTTGGCGTAATCATGGTCATAGCTGTTTCCTGTGTGAAATTGTTATCCGCTCACAATTC
CACACAACATACGAGCCGGAAGCATAAAGTGTAAAGCCTGGGGTGCCTAATGAGTGAGCTAACTCACATT
AATTGCGTTGCGCTCACTGCCCGCTTTCCAGTCGGGAAACCTGTCGTGCCAGCTGCATTAATGAATCGGC
CAACGCGCGGGGAGAGGCGGTTTGCGTATTGGGCGCTCTTCCGCTTCCTCGCTCACTGACTCGCTGCGCT
CGGTCGTTCGG
